>Addgene plasmid #176628 | MF84_PB-14xUAS-6x42bs-6x(BCRbs_BCRbs)-miniCMV-NLS-FKBP12F36V-BCRZFR39A-VP16-NLS-DHFR-IRES-mCherry-PEST-BGHpA | addgene full sequence | sequence record 347271 | Addgene NGS Result
ACTCTTCCTTTTTCAATATTATTGAAGCATTTATCAGGGTTATTGTCTCATGAGCGGATACATATTTGAA
TGTATTTAGAAAAATAAACAAATAGGGGTTCCGCGCACATTTCCCCGAAAAGTGCCACCTAAATTGTAAG
CGTTAATATTTTGTTAAAATTCGCGTTAAATTTTTGTTAAATCAGCTCATTTTTTAACCAATAGGCCGAA
ATCGGCAAAATCCCTTATAAATCAAAAGAATAGACCGAGATAGGGT
[37 nt withheld, positions 257-293]
AAAGAACGTGGACTCCAACGTCAAAGG
[49 nt withheld, positions 321-369]
T
[91 nt withheld, positions 371-461]
G
[124 nt withheld, positions 463-586]
CCCATTCGCCATTCAGGCTGCGCAACTGTTGGGAAGGGCGATCGGTGCGGGCCTCTTCGCTATTACGCCA
GCTGGCGAAAGGGGGATGTGCTGCAAGGCGATTAAGTTGGGTAACGCCAGGGTTTTCCCAGTCACGACGT
TGTAAAACGACGGCCAGTGAGCGCGCCTCGTTCATTCACGTTTTTGAACCCGTGGAGGACGGGCAGACTC
GCGGTGCAAATGTGTTTTACAGCGTGATGGAGCAGATGAAGATGCTCGACACGCTGCAGAACACGCAGCT
AGATTAACCCTAGAAAGATAATCATATTGTGACGTACGTTAAAGATAATCATGTGTAAAATTGACGCATG
TGTTTTATCGGTCTGTATATCGAGGTTTATTTATTAATTTGAATAGATATTAAGTTTTATTATATTTACA
CTTACATACTAATAATAAATTCAACAAACAATTTATTTATGTTTATTTATTTATTAAAAAAAACAAAAAC
TCAAAATTTCTTCTATAAAGTAACAAAACTTTTATGAGGGACAGCCCCCCCCCAAAGCCCCCAGGGATGT
AATTACGTCCCTCCCCCGCTAGGGGGCAGCAGCGAGCCGCCCGGGGCTCCGCTCCGGTCCGGCGCTCCCC
CCGCATCCCCGAGCCGGCAGCGTGCGGGGACAGCCCGGGCACGGGGAAGGTGGCACGGGATCGCTTTCCT
CTGAACGCTTCTCGCTGCTCTTTGAGCCTGCAGACACCTGGGGGGATACGGGGAAAAGGCCTCCACGGCC
ACTAGTGGCCTCCAAGGCGGAGTACTGTCCTCCGGGCTGGCGGAGTACTGTCCTCCGGCAAGGTCGGAGT
ACTGTCCTCCGACACTAGAGGTCGGAGTACTGTCCTCCGACGCAAGGCGGAGTACTGTCCTCCGGGCTGC
GGAGTACTGTCCTCCGGCAAGGTCGGAGTACTGTCCTCCGACACTAGAGGTCGGAGTACTGTCCTCCGAC
GCAAGGTCGGAGTACTGTCCTCCGACACTAGAGGTCGGAGTACTGTCCTCCGACGCAAGGTCGGAGTACT
GTCCTCCGACACTAGAGGTCGGAGTACTGTCCTCCGACGCAAGGCGGAGTACTGTCCTCCGGGCTGGCGG
AGTACTGTCCTCCGGCAAGGGCTCGACGCTGCTGACGCTGCTGACGCTGCTGACGCTGCTGACGCTGCTG
ACGCTGCTCAATTGTCGCCGGCGGCAGAAGCCGCAGAAGCCTCTAGAGCCTATTTGCAGAAGCCGCAGAA
GCCATCGATATATTTAGGCAGAAGCCGCAGAAGCCTCACGTACTATCTAGCAGAAGCCGCAGAAGCCTAT
GACCTAAGGAGGCAGAAGCCGCAGAAGCCACGTATATACGCGTGCAGAAGCCGCAGAAGCCCCTAGACCG
GTTGATAGAGAACGTATAAGCTTTAGGCGTGTACGGTGGGCGCCTATAAAAGCAGAGCTCGTTTAGTGAA
CCGTCAGATCGCCTGGAGCAATTCCACAACACTTTTGTCTTATACCAACTTTCCGTACCACTTCCTACCC
TCGTAAATCGACGAAGCTTCTAGGCCACCATGGGACCCAAGAAAAAGCGGAAGGTGTCCGGAGTGCAGGT
GGAGACTATCTCCCCAGGAGACGGGCGCACCTTCCCCAAGCGCGGCCAGACCTGCGTGGTGCACTACACC
GGGATGCTTGAAGATGGAAAGAAAGTTGATTCCTCCCGGGACAGAAACAAGCCCTTTAAGTTTATGCTAG
GCAAGCAGGAGGTGATCCGAGGCTGGGAAGAAGGGGTTGCCCAGATGAGTGTGGGTCAGAGAGCCAAACT
GACTATATCTCCAGATTATGCCTATGGTGCCACTGGGCACCCAGGCATCATCCCACCACATGCCACTCTC
GTCTTCGATGTGGAGCTTCTAAAACTGGAAGGATCCGAGCGGCCATTCCAGTGCAGAATCTGCATGCGGA
ACTTCTCCGACTCTCCCACACTGCGGAGACACACCAGAACACACACAGGCGAGAAGCCCTTCCAGTGCCG
GATCTGTATGGCCAACTTTTCCCAGGGCGCCAACCTGAGAAGGCACCTGAGAACCCATACCGGCGAAAAG
CCTTTTCAGTGTCGCATCTGCATGAGAAACTTTAGCCAGGCTAACACCCTGCAGCGCCATCTGAAAACCC
ACACTGGCGAGAAAGGAGGCGGATCCTCTGGCGCTCCTCCTACCGATGTGTCTCTGGGAGATGAGCTGCA
CCTGGACGGCGAGGATGTGGCTATGGCTCATGCCGACGCTCTGGACGACTTCGACTTGGATATGCTCGGC
GACGGCGACTCTCCTGGACCTGGCTTTACCCCTCATGACTCTGCCCCTTACGGCGCCCTGGATATGGCCG
ATTTCGAGTTCGAGCAGATGTTCACCGATGCTCTGGGCATCGATGAGTACGGCGGAGGCTCCCCCAAGAA
AAAGCGGAAGGTGGGCTCGAGCGACTACAAGGACGACGACGACAAGTCGAGCATCTCCCTGATCGCTGCC
CTGGCTGTGGATTACGTGATCGGAATGGAAAACGCCATGCCATGGAACCTGCCTGCTGACCTGGCCTGGT
TCAAGCGGAACACCCTGAACAAGCCCGTGATCATGGGCAGACACACCTGGGAGTCTATCGGCAGACCTCT
GCCTGGCCGGAAGAACATCATCCTGTCCTCTCAGCCTTCCACCGACGACAGAGTGACCTGGGTCAAGTCT
GTGGACGAGGCTATCGCTGCTTGTGGCGACGTGCCAGAGATCATGGTTATCGGCGGAGGCAGAGTGATCG
AGCAGTTCCTGCCTAAGGCTCAGAAGCTGTATCTGACCCACATCGACGCCGAAGTGGAAGGCGATACCCA
CTTTCCTGACTACGAGCCCGACGACTGGGAGTCCGTGTTCTCTGAGTTCCACGACGCCGATGCTCAGAAC
TCCCACTCCTACTGCTTCGAGATCCTGGAGCGGAGATAGGTCGACCAGATCCCCCTCTCCCTCCCCCCCC
CCTAACGTTACTGGCCGAAGCCGCTTGGAATAAGGCCGGTGTGCGTTTGTCTATATGTTATTTTCCACCA
TATTGCCGTCTTTTGGCAATGTGAGGGCCCGGAAACCTGGCCCTGTCTTCTTGACGAGCATTCCTAGGGG
TCTTTCCCCTCTCGCCAAAGGAATGCAAGGTCTGTTGAATGTCGTGAAGGAAGCAGTTCCTCTGGAAGCT
TCTTGAAGACAAACAACGTCTGTAGCGACCCTTTGCAGGCAGCGGAACCCCCCACCTGGCGACAGGTGCC
TCTGCGGCCAAAAGCCACGTGTATAAGATACACCTGCAAAGGCGGCACAACCCCAGTGCCACGTTGTGAG
TTGGATAGTTGTGGAAAGAGTCAAATGGCTCTCCTCAAGCGTATTCAACAAGGGGCTGAAGGATGCCCAG
AAGGTACCCCATTGTATGGGATCTGATCTGGGGCCTCGGTGCACATGCTTTACATGTGTTTAGTCGAGGT
TAAAAAAACGTCTAGGCCCCCCGAACCACGGGGACGTGGTTTTCCTTTGAAAAACACGATGATAATATGG
CCACAACCATGGTGAGCAAGGGCGAGGAGGATAACATGGCCATCATCAAGGAGTTCATGCGCTTCAAGGT
GCACATGGAGGGCTCCGTGAACGGCCACGAGTTCGAGATCGAGGGCGAGGGCGAGGGCCGCCCCTACGAG
GGCACCCAGACCGCCAAGCTGAAGGTGACCAAGGGTGGCCCCCTGCCCTTCGCCTGGGACATCCTGTCCC
CTCAGTTCATGTACGGCTCCAAGGCCTACGTGAAGCACCCCGCCGACATCCCCGACTACTTGAAGCTGTC
CTTCCCCGAGGGCTTCAAGTGGGAGCGCGTGATGAACTTCGAGGACGGCGGCGTGGTGACCGTGACCCAG
GACTCCTCCCTGCAGGACGGCGAGTTCATCTACAAGGTGAAGCTGCGCGGCACCAACTTCCCCTCCGACG
GCCCCGTAATGCAGAAGAAGACCATGGGCTGGGAGGCCTCCTCCGAGCGGATGTACCCCGAGGACGGCGC
CCTGAAGGGCGAGATCAAGCAGAGGCTGAAGCTGAAGGACGGCGGCCACTACGACGCTGAGGTCAAGACC
ACCTACAAGGCCAAGAAGCCCGTGCAGCTGCCCGGCGCCTACAACGTCAACATCAAGTTGGACATCACCT
CCCACAACGAGGACTACACCATCGTGGAACAGTACGAACGCGCCGAGGGCCGCCACTCCACCGGCGGCAT
GGATGAGCTGTACAAGTCCGGCAAGCTTAGCCATGGCTTCCCGCCGGAGGTGGAGGAGCAGGATGATGGC
ACGCTGCCCATGTCTTGTGCCCAGGAGAGCGGGATGGACCGTCACCCTGCAGCCTGTGCTTCTGCTAGGA
TCAATGTGTGAGCTAGCGAATTCGAATTTAAATCGGCCTCGACTGTGCCTTCTAGTTGCCAGCCATCTGT
TGTTTGCCCCTCCCCCGTGCCTTCCTTGACCCTGGAAGGTGCCACTCCCACTGTCCTTTCCTAATAAAAT
GAGGAAATTGCATCGCATTGTCTGAGTAGGTGTCATTCTATTCTGGGGGGTGGGGTGGGGCAGGACAGCA
AGGGGGAGGATTGGGAAGACAATAGCAGGCATGCTGGGGACGCGGCCGCGGGCCCATTGGTATGGCTTTT
TCCCCGTATCCCCCCAGGTGTCTGCAGGCTCAAAGAGCAGCGAGAAGCGTTCAGAGGAAAGCGATCCCGT
GCCACCTTCCCCGTGCCCGGGCTGTCCCCGCACGCTGCCGGCTCGGGGATGCGGGGGGAGCGCCGGACCG
GAGCGGAGCCCCGGGCGGCTCGCTGCTGCCCCCTAGCGGGGGAGGGACGTAATTACATCCCTGGGGGCTT
TGGGGGGGGGCTGTCCCTGATATCTATAACAAGAAAATATATATATAATAAGTTATCACGTAAGTAGAAC
ATGAAATAACAATATAATTATCGTATGAGTTAAATCTTAAAAGTCACGTAAAAGATAATCATGCGTCATT
TTGACTCACGCGGTCGTTATAGTTCAAAATCAGTGACACTTACCGCATTGACAAGCACGCCTCACGGGAG
CTCCAAGCGGCGACTGAGATGTCCTAAATGCACAGCGACGGATTCGCGCTATTTAGAAAGAGAGAGCAAT
ATTTCAAGAATGCATGCGTCAATTTTACGCAGACTATCTTTCTAGGGTTAATCTAGCTGCATCAGGATCA
TATCGTCGGGTCTTTTTTCCGGCTCAGTCATCGCCCAAGCTGGCGCTATCTGGGCATCGGGGAGGAAGAA
GCCCGTGCCTTTTCCCGCGAGGTTGAAGCGGCATGGAAAGAGTTTGCCGAGGATGACTGCTGCTGCATTG
ACGTTGAGCGAAAACGCACGTTTACCATGATGATTCGGGAAGGTGTGGCCATGCACGCCTTTAACGGTGA
ACTGTTCGTTCAGGCCACCTGGGATACCAGTTCGTCGCGGCTTTTCCGGACACAGTTCCGGATGGTCAGC
CCGAAGCGCATCAGCAACCCGAACAATACCGGCGACAGCCGGAACTGCCGTGCCGGTGTGCAGATTAATG
ACAGCGGTGCGGCGCTGGGATATTACGTCAGCGAGGACGGGTATCCTGGCTGGATGCCGCAGAAATGGAC
ATGGATACCCCGTGAGTTACCCGGCGGGCGCGCTTGGCGTAATCATGGTCATAGCTGTTTCCTGTGTGAA
ATTGTTATCCGCTCACAATTCCACACAACATACGAGCCGGAAGCATAAAGTGTAAAGCCTGGGGTGCCTA
ATGAGTGAGCTAACTCACATTAATTGCGTTGCGCTCACTGCCCGCTTTCCAGTCGGGAAACCTGTCGTGC
CAGCTGCATTAATGAATCGGCCAACGCGCGGGGAGAGGCGGTTTGCGTATTGGGCGCTCTTCCGCTTCCT
CGCTCACTGACTCGCTGCGCTCGGTCGTTCGGCTGCGGCGAGCGGTATCAGCTCACTCAAAGGCGGTAAT
ACGGTTATCCACAGAATCAGGGGATAACGCAGGAAAGAACATGTGAGCAAAAGGCCAGCAAAAGGCCAGG
AACCGTAAAAAGGCCGCGTTGCTGGCGTTTTTCCATAGGCTCCGCCCCCCTGACGAGCATCACAAAAATC
GACGCTCAAGTCAGAGGTGGCGAAACCCGACAGGACTATAAAGATACCAGGCGTTTCCCCCTGGAAGCTC
CCTCGTGCGCTCTCCTGTTCCGACCCTGCCGCTTACCGGATACCTGTCCGCCTTTCTCCCTTCGGGAAGC
GTGGCGCTTTCTCATAGCTCACGCTGTAGGTATCTCAGTTCGGTGTAGGTCGTTCGCTCCAAGCTGGGCT
GTGTGCACGAACCCCCCGTTCAGCCCGACCGCTGCGCCTTATCCGGTAACTATCGTCTTGAGTCCAACCC
GGTAAGACACGACTTATCGCCACTGGCAGCAGCCACTGGTAACAGGATTAGCAGAGCGAGGTATGTAGGC
GGTGCTACAGAGTTCTTGAAGTGGTGGCCTAACTACGGCTACACTAGAAGAACAGTATTTGGTATCTGCG
CTCTGCTGAAGCCAGTTACCTTCGGAAAAAGAGTTGGTAGCTCTTGATCCGGCAAACAAACCACCGCTGG
TAGCGGTGGTTTTTTTGTTTGCAAGCAGCAGATTACGCGCAGAAAAAAAGGATCTCAAGAAGATCCTTTG
ATCTTTTCTACGGGGTCTGACGCTCAGTGGAACGAAAACTCACGTTAAGGGATTTTGGTCATGAGATTAT
CAAAAAGGATCTTCACCTAGATCCTTTTAAATTAAAAATGAAGTTTTAAATCAATCTAAAGTATATATGA
GTAAACTTGGTCTGACAGTTACCAATGCTTAATCAGTGAGGCACCTATCTCAGCGATCTGTCTATTTCGT
TCATCCATAGTTGCCTGACTCCCCGTCGTGTAGATAACTACGATACGGGAGGGCTTACCATCTGGCCCCA
GTGCTGCAATGATACCGCGAGACCCACGCTCACCGGCTCCAGATTTATCAGCAATAAACCAGCCAGCCGG
AAGGGCCGAGCGCAGAAGTGGTCCTGCAACTTTATCCGCCTCCATCCAGTCTATTAATTGTTGCCGGGAA
GCTAGAGTAAGTAGTTCGCCAGTTAATAGTTTGCGCAACGTTGTTGCCATTGCTACAGGCATCGTGGTGT
CACGCTCGTCGTTTGGTATGGCTTCATTCAGCTCCGGTTCCCAACGATCAAGGCGAGTTACATGATCCCC
CATGTTGTGCAAAAAAGCGGTTAGCTCCTTCGGTCCTCCGATCGTTGTCAGAAGTAAGTTGGCCGCAGTG
TTATCACTCATGGTTATGGCAGCACTGCATAATTCTCTTACTGTCATGCCATCCGTAAGATGCTTTTCTG
TGACTGGTGAGTACTCAACCAAGTCATTCTGAGAATAGTGTATGCGGCGACCGAGTTGCTCTTGCCCGGC
GTCAATACGGGATAATACCGCGCCACATAGCAGAACTTTAAAAGTGCTCATCATTGGAAAACGTTCTTCG
GGGCGAAAACTCTCAAGGATCTTACCGCTGTTGAGATCCAGTTCGATGTAACCCACTCGTGCACCCAACT
GATCTTCAGCATCTTTTACTTTCACCAGCGTTTCTGGGTGAGCAAAAACAGGAAGGCAAAATGCCGCAAA
AAAGGGAATAAGGGCGACACGGAAATGTTGAATACTCAT
Features (pLannotate 1.2.2; 29 found; start..end, strand, type, name):
      1..105     -  promoter       AmpR promoter: bla
    158..586     -  rep_origin     f1 ori (sequence partly withheld): f1 bacteriophage origin of replication; arrow indicates direction of (+) strand synthesis
    591..746     -  CDS            lacZα (fragment): LacZα fragment of β-galactosidase; lacZ fragment
    748..867     +  CDS            B (fragment): PORTL_LAMBD - Experimental evidence at protein level: Swiss-Prot protein existence level 1. Forms the portal vertex of the capsid (PubMed:6228056, PubMed:6232391). This portal plays critical roles in head assembly, genome packaging, neck/tail attachment, and genome ejection (Probable). The portal protein multimerizes as a single ring-shaped homododecamer arranged around a central channel (PubMed:6232391). Binds to the terminase subunits to form the packaging machine (PubMed:7799432). From Escherichia phage lambda (Bacteriophage lambda).
   1421..1438    +  protein_bind   5X UAS (fragment): five tandem copies of the "ScaI site" 17-mer CGGAGTACTGTCCTCCG, an upstream activating sequence (UAS) that efficiently binds yeast Gal4 (Webster et al., 1988; Pfeiffer et al., 2010) GAL4
   1449..1466    +  protein_bind   5X UAS (fragment): five tandem copies of the "ScaI site" 17-mer CGGAGTACTGTCCTCCG, an upstream activating sequence (UAS) that efficiently binds yeast Gal4 (Webster et al., 1988; Pfeiffer et al., 2010) GAL4
   1520..1537    +  protein_bind   5X UAS (fragment): five tandem copies of the "ScaI site" 17-mer CGGAGTACTGTCCTCCG, an upstream activating sequence (UAS) that efficiently binds yeast Gal4 (Webster et al., 1988; Pfeiffer et al., 2010) GAL4
   1548..1565    +  protein_bind   5X UAS (fragment): five tandem copies of the "ScaI site" 17-mer CGGAGTACTGTCCTCCG, an upstream activating sequence (UAS) that efficiently binds yeast Gal4 (Webster et al., 1988; Pfeiffer et al., 2010) GAL4
   1574..1591    +  protein_bind   5X UAS (fragment): five tandem copies of the "ScaI site" 17-mer CGGAGTACTGTCCTCCG, an upstream activating sequence (UAS) that efficiently binds yeast Gal4 (Webster et al., 1988; Pfeiffer et al., 2010) GAL4
   1602..1619    +  protein_bind   5X UAS (fragment): five tandem copies of the "ScaI site" 17-mer CGGAGTACTGTCCTCCG, an upstream activating sequence (UAS) that efficiently binds yeast Gal4 (Webster et al., 1988; Pfeiffer et al., 2010) GAL4
   1628..1645    +  protein_bind   5X UAS (fragment): five tandem copies of the "ScaI site" 17-mer CGGAGTACTGTCCTCCG, an upstream activating sequence (UAS) that efficiently binds yeast Gal4 (Webster et al., 1988; Pfeiffer et al., 2010) GAL4
   1656..1673    +  protein_bind   5X UAS (fragment): five tandem copies of the "ScaI site" 17-mer CGGAGTACTGTCCTCCG, an upstream activating sequence (UAS) that efficiently binds yeast Gal4 (Webster et al., 1988; Pfeiffer et al., 2010) GAL4
   1989..2133    +  promoter       TRE3G promoter (fragment): 3rd-generation Tet-responsive promoter that can be activated by binding of Tet-On® 3G
   2186..2506    +  CDS            DmrB: F36V mutant of FK506-binding protein FKBP12 binds synthetic ligands that do not bind wild-type FKBP
   2606..2622    +  CDS            CCR5TC (fragment): zinc-finger domain from the CCR5-224 (+) zinc-finger nuclease that recognizes the left half-site target sequence in the human CCR5 gene (Perez et al., 2008; Gross et al., 2013)
   2783..3022    +  CDS            VP16_HHV11 (fragment): Experimental evidence at protein level: Swiss-Prot protein existence level 1. May play a role in the aggregation of tegument proteins around nucleocapsids during virus morphogenesis. From Human herpesvirus 1 (strain 17) (HHV-1) (Human herpes simplex virus 1).
   3062..3082    +  CDS            FLAG (fragment): FLAG® epitope tag, followed by an enterokinase cleavage site
   3089..3562    +  CDS            folA: DYR_ECOLI - Also known as tmrA. Experimental evidence at protein level: Swiss-Prot protein existence level 1. Key enzyme in folate metabolism. Catalyzes an essential reaction for de novo glycine and purine synthesis, and for DNA precursor synthesis. From Escherichia coli (strain K12).
   3689..4151    +  misc_feature   IRES: internal ribosome entry site (IRES) of the encephalomyocarditis virus (EMCV)
   4165..4872    +  CDS            mCherry: mCherry is a basic (constitutively fluorescent) red fluorescent protein published in 2004, derived from Discosoma sp.. It is reported to be a very rapidly-maturing monomer with low acid sensitivity.
   4851..5005    +  CDS            d2EYFP (fragment): EYFP destabilized by residues 422-461 of mouse ornithine decarboxylase, giving an in vivo half-life of ~2 hours mammalian codon-optimized
   5039..5246    +  polyA_signal   bGH poly(A) signal: bovine growth hormone polyadenylation signal
   5823..6290    +  CDS            B (fragment): PORTL_LAMBD - Experimental evidence at protein level: Swiss-Prot protein existence level 1. Forms the portal vertex of the capsid (PubMed:6228056, PubMed:6232391). This portal plays critical roles in head assembly, genome packaging, neck/tail attachment, and genome ejection (Probable). The portal protein multimerizes as a single ring-shaped homododecamer arranged around a central channel (PubMed:6232391). Binds to the terminase subunits to form the packaging machine (PubMed:7799432). From Escherichia phage lambda (Bacteriophage lambda).
   6328..6344    -  protein_bind   lac operator: The lac repressor binds to the lac operator to inhibit transcription in E. coli. This inhibition can be relieved by adding lactose or isopropyl-β-D-thiogalactopyranoside (IPTG). lac repressor encoded by lacI
   6352..6382    -  promoter       lac promoter: promoter for the E. coli lac operon
   6397..6418    -  protein_bind   CAP binding site: CAP binding activates transcription in the presence of cAMP. E. coli catabolite activator protein
   6431..6523    -  CDS            lacI (fragment): lac repressor; lacI; The lac repressor binds to the lac operator to inhibit transcription in E. coli. This inhibition can be relieved by adding lactose or isopropyl-β-D-thiogalactopyranoside (IPTG).
   6706..7294    -  rep_origin     ori: high-copy-number ColE1/pMB1/pBR322/pUC origin of replication
   7465..8325    -  CDS            AmpR: β-lactamase; bla; confers resistance to ampicillin, carbenicillin, and related antibiotics
