[The description below was written by a language model from this plasmid's Addgene catalogue record and pLannotate feature annotations shown in this document.]
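Description:
MF84 is a PiggyBac transposon plasmid (System Biosciences backbone) built for synthetic biology in mammalian cells, carrying the transcription factor A self-activation cassette of the MultiFate-2.3 circuit. It is propagated in E. coli through a high-copy ColE1/pUC-type origin with ampicillin selection, and it also retains an f1 origin and lacZα/lac promoter remnants from the cloning backbone. The automated annotation did not call the PiggyBac terminal repeats. No mammalian selection marker is annotated either, so stable genomic integration by a separately supplied transposase is inferred from the backbone description rather than from the feature table.

The 3.9 kb synthetic insert begins with a composite regulatory region: an array of Gal4 UAS sites (14 by name, of which eight are individually annotated), six "42" binding sites and six paired BCR zinc-finger binding sites, all placed upstream of a minimal CMV promoter (picked up by the annotation as a TRE3G promoter fragment). This drives a fusion protein made of an NLS, FKBP12 F36V (DmrB, a domain that homodimerises on binding a synthetic ligand), the BCR zinc finger with an R39A substitution, the VP16 activation domain, a second NLS and E. coli DHFR, which in such designs typically serves as a ligand-stabilised degron. A short FLAG-like match also precedes DHFR.

Because the factor binds the paired BCR sites in its own promoter, it forms a positive autoregulatory loop. The UAS and 42 sites offer entry points for other regulators. An EMCV IRES then directs translation of PEST-destabilised mCherry, giving a fast-turnover red readout of cassette activity, and a bGH polyadenylation signal terminates the transcript. The construct is used to engineer multistable cell states.
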