Addgene plasmid #176628: MF84_PB-14xUAS-6x42bs-6x(BCRbs_BCRbs)-miniCMV-NLS-FKBP12F36V-BCRZFR39A-VP16-NLS-DHFR-IRES-mCherry-PEST-BGHpA
Purpose: TF A self-activation cassette in MultiFate-2.3
Depositing lab: Michael Elowitz. Depositing organization: California Institute of Technology. Publication: Synthetic multistability in mammalian cells. Zhu R, Del Rio-Salgado JM, Garcia-Ojalvo J, Elowitz MB. Science. 2022 Jan 21;375(6578):eabg9765. doi: 10.1126/science.abg9765. Epub 2022 Jan 21. PubMed 35050677.
Backbone
  Vector backbone: PiggyBac transposon system
  Backbone manufacturer: System Biosciences
  Vector type: Synthetic Biology
Growth in bacteria
  Bacterial resistance: Ampicillin, 100 μg/mL
  Growth temperature: 37°C
  Growth strain: DH5alpha
  Copy number: Unknown
Gene/Insert
  Gene/Insert name: 14xUAS-6x42bs-6x(BCRbs_BCRbs)-miniCMV-NLS-FKBP12F36V-BCRZFR39A-VP16-NLS-DHFR-IRES-mCherry-PEST-BGHpA
  Species: Synthetic
  Insert size (bp): 3873
Terms and licenses: Academic/Nonprofit Terms; Industry Terms: Not Available to Industry
How to cite: MF84_PB-14xUAS-6x42bs-6x(BCRbs_BCRbs)-miniCMV-NLS-FKBP12F36V-BCRZFR39A-VP16-NLS-DHFR-IRES-mCherry-PEST-BGHpA was a gift from Michael Elowitz (Addgene plasmid # 176628 ; http://n2t.net/addgene:176628 ; RRID:Addgene_176628)
